Addgene plasmid #78086: LRGUK gRNA (BRDN0001487051)
Purpose: 3rd generation lentiviral gRNA plasmid targeting human LRGUK
Depositing lab: John Doench & David Root. Depositing organization: Broad Institute. Publication: Optimized sgRNA design to maximize activity and minimize off-target effects of CRISPR-Cas9. Doench JG, Fusi N, Sullender M, Hegde M, Vaimberg EW, Donovan KF, Smith I, Tothova Z, Wilen C, Orchard R, Virgin HW, Listgarten J, Root DE. Nat Biotechnol. 2016 Jan 18. doi: 10.1038/nbt.3437. PubMed 26780180.
Backbone
  Vector backbone: lentiGuide-Puro
  Backbone manufacturer: Zhang Lab (Addgene plasmid # 52963)
  Vector type: Mammalian Expression, Lentiviral, CRISPR
  Selectable markers: Puromycin
Growth in bacteria
  Bacterial resistance: Ampicillin, 100 μg/mL
  Growth temperature: 37°C
  Growth strain: DH5alpha
  Copy number: High Copy
Gene/Insert
  Gene/Insert name: LRGUK (alt names: LRGUK; NM_144648.1)
  gRNA/shRNA sequence: AGATTGAGAACTCGAAGGAT
  Species: H. sapiens (human)
  Entrez Gene: LRGUK (a.k.a. FLJ32786)
  Promoter: hU6
  Cloning method: Unknown
  Sequencing primers: 5′ U6-F; 3′ pS2-R
Terms and licenses: Academic/Nonprofit Terms; Industry Terms: Not Available to Industry
Depositor comments: The gRNA was designed to target the following Genbank reference sequence(s): NM_144648.1. Note that this plasmid does NOT contain Cas9. It should be used in conjunction with lentiCas9-Blast (Addgene #52962) or otherwise with cell lines already expressing Cas9. Browse the full kinome gRNA library at http://www.addgene.org/pooled-library/broadgpp-human-kinome/ or visit http://www.broadinstitute.org/rnai/public/ for detailed protocols and information.
How to cite: LRGUK gRNA (BRDN0001487051) was a gift from John Doench & David Root (Addgene plasmid # 78086 ; http://n2t.net/addgene:78086 ; RRID:Addgene_78086)
