[The description below was written by a language model from this plasmid's Addgene catalogue record and pLannotate feature annotations shown in this document.]
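Description:
LRGUK gRNA (BRDN0001487051) is a third-generation lentiviral CRISPR guide plasmid built on the lentiGuide-Puro backbone and designed to target the human LRGUK gene (reference transcript NM_144648.1). It is one of the individual clones corresponding to a human kinome gRNA library. In bacteria it is maintained at high copy from a ColE1/pUC-type origin with ampicillin selection through β-lactamase. The backbone also carries an f1 origin, an SV40 origin and poly(A) signal, and remnants of lac and phage promoter sequences left over from the cloning vector.

The viral genome is driven by an RSV promoter fused to a truncated HIV-1 5' LTR, which makes transcription in packaging cells Tat-independent. This is followed by the Ψ packaging signal with a gag fragment, the Rev response element for nuclear export of the full-length RNA, a cPPT/CTS, and a self-inactivating ΔU3 3' LTR. Between the LTRs sit two expression units. A human U6 RNA polymerase III promoter transcribes the LRGUK-specific 20-nt spacer joined to the Streptococcus pyogenes Cas9 guide RNA scaffold. An EF-1α core promoter with its intron A drives the puromycin N-acetyltransferase gene, followed by a WPRE to boost transcript expression, so transduced mammalian cells can be selected with puromycin.

The plasmid does not encode Cas9. It is meant to be used with a separate Cas9 vector such as lentiCas9-Blast or in cells already expressing Cas9, where the integrated guide directs cleavage and disruption of LRGUK for loss-of-function studies.
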