Features (pLannotate 1.2.2; 29 found; start..end, strand, type, name):
     14..80      +  CDS            small t antigen (fragment): SV40 (simian virus 40) small t antigen
    106..317     +  promoter       EF-1α core promoter: core promoter for human elongation factor EF-1α
    318..1256    +  intron         EF-1α intron A: intron upstream of the start codon of human EF-1α
   1278..1877    +  CDS            PuroR (fragment): puromycin N-acetyltransferase; pac from Streptomyces; confers resistance to puromycin
   1893..2481    +  misc_feature   WPRE: woodchuck hepatitis virus posttranscriptional regulatory element
   2532..2551    +  misc_feature   cPPT/CTS (fragment): central polypurine tract and central termination sequence of HIV-1
   2553..2786    +  LTR            3' LTR (ΔU3): self-inactivating 3' long terminal repeat (LTR) from HIV-1
   2864..2985    +  polyA_signal   SV40 poly(A) signal: SV40 polyadenylation signal
   3025..3160    +  rep_origin     SV40 ori: SV40 origin of replication
   3181..3199    -  promoter       T7 promoter: promoter for bacteriophage T7 RNA polymerase
   3207..3362    +  CDS            lacZα (fragment): LacZα fragment of β-galactosidase; lacZ fragment
   3367..3795    +  rep_origin     f1 ori (sequence partly withheld): f1 bacteriophage origin of replication; arrow indicates direction of (+) strand synthesis
   3848..3952    +  promoter       AmpR promoter: bla
   3953..4813    +  CDS            AmpR: β-lactamase; bla; confers resistance to ampicillin, carbenicillin, and related antibiotics
   4984..5572    +  rep_origin     ori: high-copy-number ColE1/pMB1/pBR322/pUC origin of replication
   5755..5847    +  CDS            lacI (fragment): lac repressor; lacI; The lac repressor binds to the lac operator to inhibit transcription in E. coli. This inhibition can be relieved by adding lactose or isopropyl-β-D-thiogalactopyranoside (IPTG).
   5860..5881    +  protein_bind   CAP binding site: CAP binding activates transcription in the presence of cAMP. E. coli catabolite activator protein
   5896..5926    +  promoter       lac promoter: promoter for the E. coli lac operon
   5934..5950    +  protein_bind   lac operator: The lac repressor binds to the lac operator to inhibit transcription in E. coli. This inhibition can be relieved by adding lactose or isopropyl-β-D-thiogalactopyranoside (IPTG). lac repressor encoded by lacI
   5995..6013    +  promoter       T3 promoter: promoter for bacteriophage T3 RNA polymerase
   6041..6267    +  promoter       RSV promoter: Rous sarcoma virus enhancer/promoter
   6268..6448    +  LTR            5' LTR (truncated): truncated 5' long terminal repeat (LTR) from HIV-1
   6495..6620    +  misc_feature   HIV-1 Ψ: packaging signal of human immunodeficiency virus type 1
   6604..6967    +  CDS            HIV-1 gag (fragment): gag protein from human immunodeficiency virus 1; gag
   7113..7346    +  misc_feature   RRE: The Rev response element (RRE) of HIV-1 allows for Rev-dependent mRNA export from the nucleus to the cytoplasm.
   7723..7749    +  CDS            Rev (fragment): human immunodeficiency virus 1 (HIV-1) Rev protein; rev; enhances nuclear export of unspliced and incompletely spliced viral mRNAs
   7753..7993    +  promoter       U6 promoter: RNA polymerase III promoter for human U6 snRNA
   8023..8098    +  misc_RNA       gRNA scaffold: guide RNA scaffold for the Streptococcus pyogenes CRISPR/Cas9 system
   8154..8271    +  misc_feature   cPPT/CTS: central polypurine tract and central termination sequence of HIV-1
>Addgene plasmid #78086 | LRGUK gRNA (BRDN0001487051) | addgene full sequence | sequence record 188956 | Addgene Assembled Sequence
CCCGGGTGCAAAGATGGATAAAGTTTTAAACAGAGAGGAATCTTTGCAGCTAATGGACCTTCTAGGTCTT
GAAAGGAGTGGGAATTGGCTCCGGTGCCCGTCAGTGGGCAGAGCGCACATCGCCCACAGTCCCCGAGAAG
TTGGGGGGAGGGGTCGGCAATTGATCCGGTGCCTAGAGAAGGTGGCGCGGGGTAAACTGGGAAAGTGATG
TCGTGTACTGGCTCCGCCTTTTTCCCGAGGGTGGGGGAGAACCGTATATAAGTGCAGTAGTCGCCGTGAA
CGTTCTTTTTCGCAACGGGTTTGCCGCCAGAACACAGGTAAGTGCCGTGTGTGGTTCCCGCGGGCCTGGC
CTCTTTACGGGTTATGGCCCTTGCGTGCCTTGAATTACTTCCACCTGGCTGCAGTACGTGATTCTTGATC
CCGAGCTTCGGGTTGGAAGTGGGTGGGAGAGTTCGAGGCCTTGCGCTTAAGGAGCCCCTTCGCCTCGTGC
TTGAGTTGAGGCCTGGCCTGGGCGCTGGGGCCGCCGCGTGCGAATCTGGTGGCACCTTCGCGCCTGTCTC
GCTGCTTTCGATAAGTCTCTAGCCATTTAAAATTTTTGATGACCTGCTGCGACGCTTTTTTTCTGGCAAG
ATAGTCTTGTAAATGCGGGCCAAGATCTGCACACTGGTATTTCGGTTTTTGGGGCCGCGGGCGGCGACGG
GGCCCGTGCGTCCCAGCGCACATGTTCGGCGAGGCGGGGCCTGCGAGCGCGGCCACCGAGAATCGGACGG
GGGTAGTCTCAAGCTGGCCGGCCTGCTCTGGTGCCTGGCCTCGCGCCGCCGTGTATCGCCCCGCCCTGGG
CGGCAAGGCTGGCCCGGTCGGCACCAGTTGCGTGAGCGGAAAGATGGCCGCTTCCCGGCCCTGCTGCAGG
GAGCTCAAAATGGAGGACGCGGCGCTCGGGAGAGCGGGCGGGTGAGTCACCCACACAAAGGAAAAGGGCC
TTTCCGTCCTCAGCCGTCGCTTCATGTGACTCCACGGAGTACCGGGCGCCGTCCAGGCACCTCGATTAGT
TCTCGAGCTTTTGGAGTACGTCGTCTTTAGGTTGGGGGGAGGGGTTTTATGCGATGGAGTTTCCCCACAC
TGAGTGGGTGGAGACTGAAGTTAGGCCAGCTTGGCACTTGATGTAATTCTCCTTGGAATTTGCCCTTTTT
GAGTTTGGATCTTGGTTCATTCTCAAGCCTCAGACAGTGGTTCAAAGTTTTTTTCTTCCATTTCAGGTGT
CGTGACGTACGGCCACCATGACCGAGTACAAGCCCACGGTGCGCCTCGCCACCCGCGACGACGTCCCCAG
GGCCGTACGCACCCTCGCCGCCGCGTTCGCCGACTACCCCGCCACGCGCCACACCGTCGATCCGGACCGC
CACATCGAGCGGGTCACCGAGCTGCAAGAACTCTTCCTCACGCGCGTCGGGCTCGACATCGGCAAGGTGT
GGGTCGCGGACGACGGCGCCGCCGTGGCGGTCTGGACCACGCCGGAGAGCGTCGAAGCGGGGGCGGTGTT
CGCCGAGATCGGCCCGCGCATGGCCGAGTTGAGCGGTTCCCGGCTGGCCGCGCAGCAACAGATGGAAGGC
CTCCTGGCGCCGCACCGGCCCAAGGAGCCCGCGTGGTTCCTGGCCACCGTCGGAGTCTCGCCCGACCACC
AGGGCAAGGGTCTGGGCAGCGCCGTCGTGCTCCCCGGAGTGGAGGCGGCCGAGCGCGCCGGGGTGCCCGC
CTTCCTGGAGACCTCCGCGCCCCGCAACCTCCCCTTCTACGAGCGGCTCGGCTTCACCGTCACCGCCGAC
GTCGAGGTGCCCGAAGGACCGCGCACCTGGTGCATGACCCGCAAGCCCGGTGCCTGAACGCGTTAAGTCG
ACAATCAACCTCTGGATTACAAAATTTGTGAAAGATTGACTGGTATTCTTAACTATGTTGCTCCTTTTAC
GCTATGTGGATACGCTGCTTTAATGCCTTTGTATCATGCTATTGCTTCCCGTATGGCTTTCATTTTCTCC
TCCTTGTATAAATCCTGGTTGCTGTCTCTTTATGAGGAGTTGTGGCCCGTTGTCAGGCAACGTGGCGTGG
TGTGCACTGTGTTTGCTGACGCAACCCCCACTGGTTGGGGCATTGCCACCACCTGTCAGCTCCTTTCCGG
GACTTTCGCTTTCCCCCTCCCTATTGCCACGGCGGAACTCATCGCCGCCTGCCTTGCCCGCTGCTGGACA
GGGGCTCGGCTGTTGGGCACTGACAATTCCGTGGTGTTGTCGGGGAAATCATCGTCCTTTCCTTGGCTGC
TCGCCTGTGTTGCCACCTGGATTCTGCGCGGGACGTCCTTCTGCTACGTCCCTTCGGCCCTCAATCCAGC
GGACCTTCCTTCCCGCGGCCTGCTGCCGGCTCTGCGGCCTCTTCCGCGTCTTCGCCTTCGCCCTCAGACG
AGTCGGATCTCCCTTTGGGCCGCCTCCCCGCGTCGACTTTAAGACCAATGACTTACAAGGCAGCTGTAGA
TCTTAGCCACTTTTTAAAAGAAAAGGGGGGACTGGAAGGGCTAATTCACTCCCAACGAAGACAAGATCTG
CTTTTTGCTTGTACTGGGTCTCTCTGGTTAGACCAGATCTGAGCCTGGGAGCTCTCTGGCTAACTAGGGA
ACCCACTGCTTAAGCCTCAATAAAGCTTGCCTTGAGTGCTTCAAGTAGTGTGTGCCCGTCTGTTGTGTGA
CTCTGGTAACTAGAGATCCCTCAGACCCTTTTAGTCAGTGTGGAAAATCTCTAGCAGTACGTATAGTAGT
TCATGTCATCTTATTATTCAGTATTTATAACTTGCAAAGAAATGAATATCAGAGAGTGAGAGGAACTTGT
TTATTGCAGCTTATAATGGTTACAAATAAAGCAATAGCATCACAAATTTCACAAATAAAGCATTTTTTTC
ACTGCATTCTAGTTGTGGTTTGTCCAAACTCATCAATGTATCTTATCATGTCTGGCTCTAGCTATCCCGC
CCCTAACTCCGCCCATCCCGCCCCTAACTCCGCCCAGTTCCGCCCATTCTCCGCCCCATGGCTGACTAAT
TTTTTTTATTTATGCAGAGGCCGAGGCCGCCTCGGCCTCTGAGCTATTCCAGAAGTAGTGAGGAGGCTTT
TTTGGAGGCCTAGGGACGTACCCAATTCGCCCTATAGTGAGTCGTATTACGCGCGCTCACTGGCCGTCGT
TTTACAACGTCGTGACTGGGAAAACCCTGGCGTTACCCAACTTAATCGCCTTGCAGCACATCCCCCTTTC
GCCAGCTGGCGTAATAGCGAAGAGGCCCGCACCGATCGCCCTTCCCAACAGTTGCGCAGCCTGAATGGCG
AATGGG
[124 nt withheld, positions 3367-3490]
C
[91 nt withheld, positions 3492-3582]
A
[49 nt withheld, positions 3584-3632]
CCTTTGACGTTGGAGTCCACGTTCTTT
[37 nt withheld, positions 3660-3696]
ACCCTATCTCGGTCTATTCTTTTGATTTATAAGGGATTTTGCCGATTTCGGCCTATTGGTTAAAAAATGA
GCTGATTTAACAAAAATTTAACGCGAATTTTAACAAAATATTAACGCTTACAATTTAGGTGGCACTTTTC
GGGGAAATGTGCGCGGAACCCCTATTTGTTTATTTTTCTAAATACATTCAAATATGTATCCGCTCATGAG
ACAATAACCCTGATAAATGCTTCAATAATATTGAAAAAGGAAGAGTATGAGTATTCAACATTTCCGTGTC
GCCCTTATTCCCTTTTTTGCGGCATTTTGCCTTCCTGTTTTTGCTCACCCAGAAACGCTGGTGAAAGTAA
AAGATGCTGAAGATCAGTTGGGTGCACGAGTGGGTTACATCGAACTGGATCTCAACAGCGGTAAGATCCT
TGAGAGTTTTCGCCCCGAAGAACGTTTTCCAATGATGAGCACTTTTAAAGTTCTGCTATGTGGCGCGGTA
TTATCCCGTATTGACGCCGGGCAAGAGCAACTCGGTCGCCGCATACACTATTCTCAGAATGACTTGGTTG
AGTACTCACCAGTCACAGAAAAGCATCTTACGGATGGCATGACAGTAAGAGAATTATGCAGTGCTGCCAT
AACCATGAGTGATAACACTGCGGCCAACTTACTTCTGACAACGATCGGAGGACCGAAGGAGCTAACCGCT
TTTTTGCACAACATGGGGGATCATGTAACTCGCCTTGATCGTTGGGAACCGGAGCTGAATGAAGCCATAC
CAAACGACGAGCGTGACACCACGATGCCTGTAGCAATGGCAACAACGTTGCGCAAACTATTAACTGGCGA
ACTACTTACTCTAGCTTCCCGGCAACAATTAATAGACTGGATGGAGGCGGATAAAGTTGCAGGACCACTT
CTGCGCTCGGCCCTTCCGGCTGGCTGGTTTATTGCTGATAAATCTGGAGCCGGTGAGCGTGGGTCTCGCG
GTATCATTGCAGCACTGGGGCCAGATGGTAAGCCCTCCCGTATCGTAGTTATCTACACGACGGGGAGTCA
GGCAACTATGGATGAACGAAATAGACAGATCGCTGAGATAGGTGCCTCACTGATTAAGCATTGGTAACTG
TCAGACCAAGTTTACTCATATATACTTTAGATTGATTTAAAACTTCATTTTTAATTTAAAAGGATCTAGG
TGAAGATCCTTTTTGATAATCTCATGACCAAAATCCCTTAACGTGAGTTTTCGTTCCACTGAGCGTCAGA
CCCCGTAGAAAAGATCAAAGGATCTTCTTGAGATCCTTTTTTTCTGCGCGTAATCTGCTGCTTGCAAACA
AAAAAACCACCGCTACCAGCGGTGGTTTGTTTGCCGGATCAAGAGCTACCAACTCTTTTTCCGAAGGTAA
CTGGCTTCAGCAGAGCGCAGATACCAAATACTGTTCTTCTAGTGTAGCCGTAGTTAGGCCACCACTTCAA
GAACTCTGTAGCACCGCCTACATACCTCGCTCTGCTAATCCTGTTACCAGTGGCTGCTGCCAGTGGCGAT
AAGTCGTGTCTTACCGGGTTGGACTCAAGACGATAGTTACCGGATAAGGCGCAGCGGTCGGGCTGAACGG
GGGGTTCGTGCACACAGCCCAGCTTGGAGCGAACGACCTACACCGAACTGAGATACCTACAGCGTGAGCT
ATGAGAAAGCGCCACGCTTCCCGAAGGGAGAAAGGCGGACAGGTATCCGGTAAGCGGCAGGGTCGGAACA
GGAGAGCGCACGAGGGAGCTTCCAGGGGGAAACGCCTGGTATCTTTATAGTCCTGTCGGGTTTCGCCACC
TCTGACTTGAGCGTCGATTTTTGTGATGCTCGTCAGGGGGGCGGAGCCTATGGAAAAACGCCAGCAACGC
GGCCTTTTTACGGTTCCTGGCCTTTTGCTGGCCTTTTGCTCACATGTTCTTTCCTGCGTTATCCCCTGAT
TCTGTGGATAACCGTATTACCGCCTTTGAGTGAGCTGATACCGCTCGCCGCAGCCGAACGACCGAGCGCA
GCGAGTCAGTGAGCGAGGAAGCGGAAGAGCGCCCAATACGCAAACCGCCTCTCCCCGCGCGTTGGCCGAT
TCATTAATGCAGCTGGCACGACAGGTTTCCCGACTGGAAAGCGGGCAGTGAGCGCAACGCAATTAATGTG
AGTTAGCTCACTCATTAGGCACCCCAGGCTTTACACTTTATGCTTCCGGCTCGTATGTTGTGTGGAATTG
TGAGCGGATAACAATTTCACACAGGAAACAGCTATGACCATGATTACGCCAAGCGCGCAATTAACCCTCA
CTAAAGGGAACAAAAGCTGGAGCTGCAAGCTTAATGTAGTCTTATGCAATACTCTTGTAGTCTTGCAACA
TGGTAACGATGAGTTAGCAACATGCCTTACAAGGAGAGAAAAAGCACCGTGCATGCCGATTGGTGGAAGT
AAGGTGGTACGATCGTGCCTTATTAGGAAGGCAACAGACGGGTCTGACATGGATTGGACGAACCACTGAA
TTGCCGCATTGCAGAGATATTGTATTTAAGTGCCTAGCTCGATACATAAACGGGTCTCTCTGGTTAGACC
AGATCTGAGCCTGGGAGCTCTCTGGCTAACTAGGGAACCCACTGCTTAAGCCTCAATAAAGCTTGCCTTG
AGTGCTTCAAGTAGTGTGTGCCCGTCTGTTGTGTGACTCTGGTAACTAGAGATCCCTCAGACCCTTTTAG
TCAGTGTGGAAAATCTCTAGCAGTGGCGCCCGAACAGGGACTTGAAAGCGAAAGGGAAACCAGAGGAGCT
CTCTCGACGCAGGACTCGGCTTGCTGAAGCGCGCACGGCAAGAGGCGAGGGGCGGCGACTGGTGAGTACG
CCAAAAATTTTGACTAGCGGAGGCTAGAAGGAGAGAGATGGGTGCGAGAGCGTCAGTATTAAGCGGGGGA
GAATTAGATCGCGATGGGAAAAAATTCGGTTAAGGCCAGGGGGAAAGAAAAAATATAAATTAAAACATAT
AGTATGGGCAAGCAGGGAGCTAGAACGATTCGCAGTTAATCCTGGCCTGTTAGAAACATCAGAAGGCTGT
AGACAAATACTGGGACAGCTACAACCATCCCTTCAGACAGGATCAGAAGAACTTAGATCATTATATAATA
CAGTAGCAACCCTCTATTGTGTGCATCAAAGGATAGAGATAAAAGACACCAAGGAAGCTTTAGACAAGAT
AGAGGAAGAGCAAAACAAAAGTAAGACCACCGCACAGCAAGCGGCCGCTGATCTTCAGACCTGGAGGAGG
AGATATGAGGGACAATTGGAGAAGTGAATTATATAAATATAAAGTAGTAAAAATTGAACCATTAGGAGTA
GCACCCACCAAGGCAAAGAGAAGAGTGGTGCAGAGAGAAAAAAGAGCAGTGGGAATAGGAGCTTTGTTCC
TTGGGTTCTTGGGAGCAGCAGGAAGCACTATGGGCGCAGCGTCAATGACGCTGACGGTACAGGCCAGACA
ATTATTGTCTGGTATAGTGCAGCAGCAGAACAATTTGCTGAGGGCTATTGAGGCGCAACAGCATCTGTTG
CAACTCACAGTCTGGGGCATCAAGCAGCTCCAGGCAAGAATCCTGGCTGTGGAAAGATACCTAAAGGATC
AACAGCTCCTGGGGATTTGGGGTTGCTCTGGAAAACTCATTTGCACCACTGCTGTGCCTTGGAATGCTAG
TTGGAGTAATAAATCTCTGGAACAGATTTGGAATCACACGACCTGGATGGAGTGGGACAGAGAAATTAAC
AATTACACAAGCTTAATACACTCCTTAATTGAAGAATCGCAAAACCAGCAAGAAAAGAATGAACAAGAAT
TATTGGAATTAGATAAATGGGCAAGTTTGTGGAATTGGTTTAACATAACAAATTGGCTGTGGTATATAAA
ATTATTCATAATGATAGTAGGAGGCTTGGTAGGTTTAAGAATAGTTTTTGCTGTACTTTCTATAGTGAAT
AGAGTTAGGCAGGGATATTCACCATTATCGTTTCAGACCCACCTCCCAACCCCGAGGGGACCCAGAGAGG
GCCTATTTCCCATGATTCCTTCATATTTGCATATACGATACAAGGCTGTTAGAGAGATAATTAGAATTAA
TTTGACTGTAAACACAAAGATATTAGTACAAAATACGTGACGTAGAAAGTAATAATTTCTTGGGTAGTTT
GCAGTTTTAAAATTATGTTTTAAAATGGACTATCATATGCTTACCGTAACTTGAAAGTATTTCGATTTCT
TGGCTTTATATATCTTGTGGAAAGGACGAAACACCGAGATTGAGAACTCGAAGGATGTTTTAGAGCTAGA
AATAGCAAGTTAAAATAAGGCTAGTCCGTTATCAACTTGAAAAAGTGGCACCGAGTCGGTGCTTTTTTAA
GCTTGGCGTAACTAGATCTTGAGACAAATGGCAGTATTCATCCACAATTTTAAAAGAAAAGGGGGGATTG
GGGGGTACAGTGCAGGGGAAAGAATAGTAGACATAATAGCAACAGACATACAAACTAAAGAATTACAAAA
ACAAATTACAAAAATTCAAAATTTTCGGGTTTATTACAGGGACAGCAGAGATCCACTTTGGCGCCGGCTC
GAGGGGG
