>Addgene plasmid #78086 | LRGUK gRNA (BRDN0001487051) | depositor partial sequence | sequence record 145545 | Target Sequence
AGATTGAGAACTCGAAGGAT
