>Addgene plasmid #78086 | LRGUK gRNA (BRDN0001487051) | addgene partial sequence | sequence record 188955 | hU6-F
GTAGAAAGTAATAATTTCTTGGGTAGTTTGCAGTTTTAAAATTATGTTTTAAAATGGACTATCATATGCT
TACCGTAACTTGAAAGTATTTCGATTTCTTGGCTTTATATATCTTGTGGAAAGGACGAAACACCGAGATT
GAGAACTCGAAGGATGTTTTAGAGCTAGAAATAGCAAGTTAAAATAAGGCTAGTCCGTTATCAACTTGAA
AAAGTGGCACCGAGTCGGTGCTTTTTTAAGCTTGGCGTAACTAGATCTTGAGACAAATGGCAGTATTCAT
CCACAATTTTAAAAGAAAAGGGGGGATTGGGGGGTACAGTGCAGGGGAAAGAATAGTAGACATAATAGCA
ACAGACATACAAACTAAAGAATTACAAAAACAAATTACAAAAATTCAAAATTTTCGGGTTTATTACAGGG
ACAGCAGAGATCCACTTTGGCGCCGGCTCGAGGGGGCCCGGGTGCAAAGATGGATAAAGTTTTAAACAGA
GAGGAATCTTTGCAGCTAATGGACCTTCTAGGTCTTGAAAGGAGTGGGAATTGGCTCCGGTGCCCGTCAG
TGGGCAGAGC
